Addgene plasmid #21059: PGRP-LCa
Depositing lab: Johann Deisenhofer. Depositing organization: University of Texas Southwestern Medical Center. Publication: Structure of the ectodomain of Drosophila peptidoglycan-recognition protein LCa suggests a molecular mechanism for pattern recognition. Chang CI, Ihara K, Chelliah Y, Mengin-Lecreulx D, Wakatsuki S, Deisenhofer J. Proc Natl Acad Sci U S A. 2005 Jul 19. 102(29):10279-84. 10.1073/pnas.0504547102 PubMed 16006509.
Backbone
  Vector backbone: pFastBacHT A
  Backbone manufacturer: Invitrogen
  Backbone size w/o insert (bp): 4856
  Vector type: Insect Expression
Growth in bacteria
  Bacterial resistance: Ampicillin, 100 μg/mL
  Growth temperature: 37°C
  Growth strain: DH5alpha
  Copy number: Low Copy
Gene/Insert
  Gene/Insert name: PGRP-LCa
  Species: D. melanogaster (fly)
  Insert size (bp): 510
  Entrez Gene: PGRP-LF (a.k.a. Dmel_CG4437, CG4437, Dmel\CG4437, PGRP-like, PGRPLF, anon-WO0118547.581, pgrp-lf)
  Tag / fusion protein: His (N terminal on backbone)
  Cloning method: Restriction Enzyme; 5′ cloning site NcoI (not destroyed); 3′ cloning site XbaI (not destroyed)
  Sequencing primers: 5′ polyhedrin forward; 3′ SV40pA-R
Terms and licenses: Academic/Nonprofit Terms; Industry Terms: Not Available to Industry
How to cite: PGRP-LCa was a gift from Johann Deisenhofer (Addgene plasmid # 21059 ; http://n2t.net/addgene:21059 ; RRID:Addgene_21059)
