[The description below was written by a language model from this plasmid's Addgene catalogue record.]
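Description:
PGRP-LCa is an insect-expression construct built on the commercial pFastBacHT A backbone (about 4.9 kb without insert), a baculovirus donor plasmid of the Bac-to-Bac type. It is propagated in standard E. coli under ampicillin selection and is recorded as low copy. No feature table is supplied, so individual backbone elements cannot be confirmed from the record. The listed sequencing primers (polyhedrin forward and SV40 polyA reverse) are consistent with the usual design of this vector family, in which the insert sits between the strong, very late baculoviral polyhedrin promoter and an SV40 polyadenylation signal. In these vectors that cassette is normally flanked by Tn7 transposition arms, which allow its transfer into a bacmid to generate recombinant baculovirus.

The payload is a 510 bp fragment from Drosophila melanogaster named PGRP-LCa, cloned between NcoI and XbaI sites that both remain intact. It is fused to an N-terminal His tag supplied by the backbone, which allows metal-affinity purification of the expressed protein. The small insert size and the associated publication title, on the structure of the PGRP-LCa ectodomain, suggest that the fragment encodes the extracellular peptidoglycan-recognition domain rather than the full-length receptor, although the record does not give the exact boundaries. The linked Entrez Gene entry is PGRP-LF (CG4437) rather than PGRP-LC, a discrepancy with the insert name that the record does not resolve. The construct is suited to producing recombinant His-tagged protein in baculovirus-infected insect cells for structural and biochemical studies of innate immune pattern recognition.
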