>Addgene plasmid #21059 | PGRP-LCa | addgene partial sequence | sequence record 26878 | 21059 with polyhedrin-fwd
GTTTTCGTANNGTTTTGTAATAAAAAAACCTATAAATATTCCGGATTATTCATACCGTCCCACCATCGGG
CGCGGATCTCGGTCCGAAACCATGAAATTCTTAGTCAACGTTGCCCTTGTTTTTATGGTCGTATACATTT
CTTACATCTATGCGGATTCGTACTACCATCACCATCACCATCACGATTACGATATCCCAACGACCGAAAA
CCTGTATTTTCAGGGCGCCATGGATTTCGTGGAGCGTCAGCAATGGCTCGCACAGCCGCCACAGAAGGAG
ATTCCCGATCTGGAGCTGCCCGTGGGATTGGTCATAGCCTTGCCCACCAATTCAGAAAATTGCAGCACAC
AGGCGATCTGTGTGCTCCGAGTTCGTCTGCTGCAGACCTACGATATAGAATCGTCGCAGAAGTGTGATAT
TGCGTACAACTTTCTGATTGGCGGAGATGGAAATGTATATGTGGGACGGGGCTGGAATAAAATGGGTGCC
CACATGAACAATATAAACTATGACTCGCAGAGTCTTAGCTTCGCCTATATCGGATCGTTTAAGACCATCC
AGCCGTCGGCCAAGCAACTAAGTGTTACTCGTCTTTTGCTGGAGCGTGGCGTAAAGCTGGGCAAGATTGC
ACCAAGCTACCGATTTACGGCGAGCAG
